>Addgene plasmid #158310 | pLKO_Ollas.C.V5_NGFR | addgene full sequence | sequence record 329893 | Addgene NGS Result
TCGACGGTATCGATCACGAGACTAGTATCGAGCGGCCGCCCCCTTCACCGAGGGCCTATTTCCCATGATT
CCTTCATATTTGCATATACGATACAAGGCTGTTAGAGAGATAATTGGAATTAATTTGACTGTAAACACAA
AGATATTAGTACAAAATACGTGACGTAGAAAGTAATAATTTCTTGGGTAGTTTGCAGTTTTAAAATTATG
TTTTAAAATGGACTATCATATGCTTACCGTAACTTGAAAGTATTTCGATTTCTTGGCTTTATATATCTTG
TGGAAAGGACGAAACACCGGGTCTTCGAGAAGACCTGTTTTAGAGCTAGAAATAGCAAGTTAAAATAAGG
CTAGTCCGTTATCAACTTGAAAAAGTGGCACCGAGTCGGTGCTTTTTTTAATTCTCGACCTCGAGACAAA
TGGCAGTATTCATCCACAATTTTAAAAGAAAAGGGGGGATTGGGGGGTACAGTGCAGGGGAAAGAATAGT
AGACATAATAGCAACAGACATACAAACTAAAGAATTACAAAAACAAATTACAAAAATTCAAAATTTTCGG
GTTTATTACAGGGACAGCAGAGATCCACTTTGGCCGCGGCTCGAGGCGATAAGCTTTGCAAAGATGGATA
AAGTTTTAAACAGAGAGGAATCTTTGCAGCTAATGGACCTTCTAGGTCTTGAAAGGAGTGGGAATTGGCT
CCGGTGCCCGTCAGTGGGCAGAGCGCACATCGCCCACAGTCCCCGAGAAGTTGGGGGGAGGGGTCGGCAA
TTGAACCGGTGCCTAGAGAAGGTGGCGCGGGGTAAACTGGGAAAGTGATGTCGTGTACTGGCTCCGCCTT
TTTCCCGAGGGTGGGGGAGAACCGTATATAAGTGCAGTAGTCGCCGTGAACGTTCTTTTTCGCAACGGGT
TTGCCGCCAGAACACAGGTAAGTGCCGTGTGTGGTTCCCGCGGGCCTGGCCTCTTTACGGGTTATGGCCC
TTGCGTGCCTTGAATTACTTCCACCTGGCTGCAGTACGTGATTCTTGATCCCGAGCTTCGGGTTGGAAGT
GGGTGGGAGAGTTCGAGGCCTTGCGCTTAAGGAGCCCCTTCGCCTCGTGCTTGAGTTGAGGCCTGGCCTG
GGCGCTGGGGCCGCCGCGTGCGAATCTGGTGGCACCTTCGCGCCTGTCTCGCTGCTTTCGATAAGTCTCT
AGCCATTTAAAATTTTTGATGACCTGCTGCGACGCTTTTTTTCTGGCAAGATAGTCTTGTAAATGCGGGC
CAAGATCTGCACACTGGTATTTCGGTTTTTGGGGCCGCGGGCGGCGACGGGGCCCGTGCGTCCCAGCGCA
CATGTTCGGCGAGGCGGGGCCTGCGAGCGCGGCCACCGAGAATCGGACGGGGGTAGTCTCAAGCTGGCCG
GCCTGCTCTGGTGCCTGGCCTCGCGCCGCCGTGTATCGCCCCGCCCTGGGCGGCAAGGCTGGCCCGGTCG
GCACCAGTTGCGTGAGCGGAAAGATGGCCGCTTCCCGGCCCTGCTGCAGGGAGCTCAAAATGGAGGACGC
GGCGCTCGGGAGAGCGGGCGGGTGAGTCACCCACACAAAGGAAAAGGGCCTTTCCGTCCTCAGCCGTCGC
TTCATGTGACTCCACGGAGTACCGGGCGCCGTCCAGGCACCTCGATTAGTTCTCGAGCTTTTGGAGTACG
TCGTCTTTAGGTTGGGGGGAGGGGTTTTATGCGATGGAGTTTCCCCACACTGAGTGGGTGGAGACTGAAG
TTAGGCCAGCTTGGCACTTGATGTAATTCTCCTTGGAATTTGCCCTTTTTGAGTTTGGATCTTGGTTCAT
TCTCAAGCCTCAGACAGTGGTTCAAAGTTTTTTTCTTCCATTTCAGGTGTCGTGAGGAATTCTGCAGTCG
ATCGACGGTACCGCGGGCCCGGGATCCACGGTCGCCACCATGGGGGCAGGTGCCACCGGCCGCGCCATGG
ACGGGCCGCGCCTGCTGCTGTTGCTGCTTCTGGGGGTGTCCCTTGGAGGTGCCAAGGAGGCATGCAGCGG
CTTCGCCAACGAGCTGGGCCCCAGGCTGATGGGCAAGTGCGGAGGAGGCGGGGGAGGGGAGGACCAGGTG
GACCCCAGGCTGATCGACGGCAAGGGAGGAGGCGGGGGAGGGGGCAAACCAATTCCAAACCCACTGCTGG
GACTGGATTCCACACCCACAGGCCTGTACACACACAGCGGTGAGTGCTGCAAAGCCTGCAACCTGGGCGA
GGGTGTGGCCCAGCCTTGTGGAGCCAACCAGACCGTGTGTGAGCCCTGCCTGGACAGCGTGACGTTCTCC
GACGTGGTGAGCGCGACCGAGCCGTGCAAGCCGTGCACCGAGTGCGTGGGGCTCCAGAGCATGTCGGCGC
CGTGCGTGGAGGCCGACGACGCCGTGTGCCGCTGCGCCTACGGCTACTACCAGGATGAGACGACTGGGCG
CTGCGAGGCGTGCCGCGTGTGCGAGGCGGGCTCGGGCCTCGTGTTCTCCTGCCAGGACAAGCAGAACACC
GTGTGCGAGGAGTGCCCCGACGGCACGTATTCCGACGAGGCCAACCACGTGGACCCGTGCCTGCCCTGCA
CCGTGTGCGAGGACACCGAGCGCCAGCTCCGCGAGTGCACACGCTGGGCCGACGCCGAGTGCGAGGAGAT
CCCTGGCCGTTGGATTACACGGTCCACACCCCCAGAGGGCTCGGACAGCACAGCCCCCAGCACCCAGGAG
CCTGAGGCACCTCCAGAACAAGACCTCATAGCCAGCACGGTGGCAGGTGTGGTGACCACAGTGATGGGCA
GCTCCCAGCCCGTGGTGACCCGAGGCACCACCGACAACCTCATCCCTGTCTATTGCTCCATCCTGGCTGC
TGTGGTTGTGGGCCTTGTGGCCTACATAGCCTTCAAGAGGTGGAACAGGGGTATCCTCTAGAGCGGCCGC
GTCGACAATCAACCTCTGGATTACAAAATTTGTGAAAGATTGACTGGTATTCTTAACTATGTTGCTCCTT
TTACGCTATGTGGATACGCTGCTTTAATGCCTTTGTATCATGCTATTGCTTCCCGTATGGCTTTCATTTT
CTCCTCCTTGTATAAATCCTGGTTGCTGTCTCTTTATGAGGAGTTGTGGCCCGTTGTCAGGCAACGTGGC
GTGGTGTGCACTGTGTTTGCTGACGCAACCCCCACTGGTTGGGGCATTGCCACCACCTGTCAGCTCCTTT
CCGGGACTTTCGCTTTCCCCCTCCCTATTGCCACGGCGGAACTCATCGCCGCCTGCCTTGCCCGCTGCTG
GACAGGGGCTCGGCTGTTGGGCACTGACAATTCCGTGGTGTTGTCGGGGAAGCTGACGTCCTTTCCATGG
CTGCTCGCCTGTGTTGCCACCTGGATTCTGCGCGGGACGTCCTTCTGCTACGTCCCTTCGGCCCTCAATC
CAGCGGACCTTCCTTCCCGCGGCCTGCTGCCGGCTCTGCGGCCTCTTCCGCATCTTCGCCTTCGCCCTCA
GACGAGTCGGATCTCCCTTTGGGCCGCCTCCCCGCCTGGGTACCTTTAAGACCAATGACTTACAAGGCAG
CTGTAGATCTTAGCCACTTTTTAAAAGAAAAGGGGGGACTGGAAGGGCTAATTCACTCCCAACGAAGATA
AGATCTGCTTTTTGCTTGTACTGGGTCTCTCTGGTTAGACCAGATCTGAGCCTGGGAGCTCTCTGGCTAA
CTAGGGAACCCACTGCTTAAGCCTCAATAAAGCTTGCCTTGAGTGCTTCAAGTAGTGTGTGCCCGTCTGT
TGTGTGACTCTGGTAACTAGAGATCCCTCAGACCCTTTTAGTCAGTGTGGAAAATCTCTAGCAGTAGTAG
TTCATGTCATCTTATTATTCAGTATTTATAACTTGCAAAGAAATGAATATCAGAGAGTGAGAGGAACTTG
TTTATTGCAGCTTATAATGGTTACAAATAAAGCAATAGCATCACAAATTTCACAAATAAAGCATTTTTTT
CACTGCATTCTAGTTGTGGTTTGTCCAAACTCATCAATGTATCTTATCATGTCTGGCTCTAGCTATCCCG
CCCCTAACTCCGCCCATCCCGCCCCTAACTCCGCCCAGTTCCGCCCATTCTCCGCCCCATGGCTGACTAA
TTTTTTTTATTTATGCAGAGGCCGAGGCCGCCTCGGCCTCTGAGCTATTCCAGAAGTAGTGAGGAGGCTT
TTTTGGAGGCCTAGGGACGTACCCAATTCGCCCTATAGTGAGTCGTATTACGCGCGCTCACTGGCCGTCG
TTTTACAACGTCGTGACTGGGAAAACCCTGGCGTTACCCAACTTAATCGCCTTGCAGCACATCCCCCTTT
CGCCAGCTGGCGTAATAGCGAAGAGGCCCGCACCGATCGCCCTTCCCAACAGTTGCGCAGCCTGAATGGC
GAATGGG
[124 nt withheld, positions 4418-4541]
C
[91 nt withheld, positions 4543-4633]
A
[49 nt withheld, positions 4635-4683]
CCTTTGACGTTGGAGTCCACGTTCTTT
[37 nt withheld, positions 4711-4747]
ACCCTATCTCGGTCTATTCTTTTGATTTATAAGGGATTTTGCCGATTTCGGCCTATTGGTTAAAAAATGA
GCTGATTTAACAAAAATTTAACGCGAATTTTAACAAAATATTAACGCTTACAATTTAGGTGGCACTTTTC
GGGGAAATGTGCGCGGAACCCCTATTTGTTTATTTTTCTAAATACATTCAAATATGTATCCGCTCATGAG
ACAATAACCCTGATAAATGCTTCAATAATATTGAAAAAGGAAGAGTATGAGTATTCAACATTTCCGTGTC
GCCCTTATTCCCTTTTTTGCGGCATTTTGCCTTCCTGTTTTTGCTCACCCAGAAACGCTGGTGAAAGTAA
AAGATGCTGAAGATCAGTTGGGTGCACGAGTGGGTTACATCGAACTGGATCTCAACAGCGGTAAGATCCT
TGAGAGTTTTCGCCCCGAAGAACGTTTTCCAATGATGAGCACTTTTAAAGTTCTGCTATGTGGCGCGGTA
TTATCCCGTATTGACGCCGGGCAAGAGCAACTCGGTCGCCGCATACACTATTCTCAGAATGACTTGGTTG
AGTACTCACCAGTCACAGAAAAGCATCTTACGGATGGCATGACAGTAAGAGAATTATGCAGTGCTGCCAT
AACCATGAGTGATAACACTGCGGCCAACTTACTTCTGACAACGATCGGAGGACCGAAGGAGCTAACCGCT
TTTTTGCACAACATGGGGGATCATGTAACTCGCCTTGATCGTTGGGAACCGGAGCTGAATGAAGCCATAC
CAAACGACGAGCGTGACACCACGATGCCTGTAGCAATGGCAACAACGTTGCGCAAACTATTAACTGGCGA
ACTACTTACTCTAGCTTCCCGGCAACAATTAATAGACTGGATGGAGGCGGATAAAGTTGCAGGACCACTT
CTGCGCTCGGCCCTTCCGGCTGGCTGGTTTATTGCTGATAAATCTGGAGCCGGTGAGCGTGGGTCTCGCG
GTATCATTGCAGCACTGGGGCCAGATGGTAAGCCCTCCCGTATCGTAGTTATCTACACGACGGGGAGTCA
GGCAACTATGGATGAACGAAATAGACAGATCGCTGAGATAGGTGCCTCACTGATTAAGCATTGGTAACTG
TCAGACCAAGTTTACTCATATATACTTTAGATTGATTTAAAACTTCATTTTTAATTTAAAAGGATCTAGG
TGAAGATCCTTTTTGATAATCTCATGACCAAAATCCCTTAACGTGAGTTTTCGTTCCACTGAGCGTCAGA
CCCCGTAGAAAAGATCAAAGGATCTTCTTGAGATCCTTTTTTTCTGCGCGTAATCTGCTGCTTGCAAACA
AAAAAACCACCGCTACCAGCGGTGGTTTGTTTGCCGGATCAAGAGCTACCAACTCTTTTTCCGAAGGTAA
CTGGCTTCAGCAGAGCGCAGATACCAAATACTGTTCTTCTAGTGTAGCCGTAGTTAGGCCACCACTTCAA
GAACTCTGTAGCACCGCCTACATACCTCGCTCTGCTAATCCTGTTACCAGTGGCTGCTGCCAGTGGCGAT
AAGTCGTGTCTTACCGGGTTGGACTCAAGACGATAGTTACCGGATAAGGCGCAGCGGTCGGGCTGAACGG
GGGGTTCGTGCACACAGCCCAGCTTGGAGCGAACGACCTACACCGAACTGAGATACCTACAGCGTGAGCT
ATGAGAAAGCGCCACGCTTCCCGAAGGGAGAAAGGCGGACAGGTATCCGGTAAGCGGCAGGGTCGGAACA
GGAGAGCGCACGAGGGAGCTTCCAGGGGGAAACGCCTGGTATCTTTATAGTCCTGTCGGGTTTCGCCACC
TCTGACTTGAGCGTCGATTTTTGTGATGCTCGTCAGGGGGGCGGAGCCTATGGAAAAACGCCAGCAACGC
GGCCTTTTTACGGTTCCTGGCCTTTTGCTGGCCTTTTGCTCACATGTTCTTTCCTGCGTTATCCCCTGAT
TCTGTGGATAACCGTATTACCGCCTTTGAGTGAGCTGATACCGCTCGCCGCAGCCGAACGACCGAGCGCA
GCGAGTCAGTGAGCGAGGAAGCGGAAGAGCGCCCAATACGCAAACCGCCTCTCCCCGCGCGTTGGCCGAT
TCATTAATGCAGCTGGCACGACAGGTTTCCCGACTGGAAAGCGGGCAGTGAGCGCAACGCAATTAATGTG
AGTTAGCTCACTCATTAGGCACCCCAGGCTTTACACTTTATGCTTCCGGCTCGTATGTTGTGTGGAATTG
TGAGCGGATAACAATTTCACACAGGAAACAGCTATGACCATGATTACGCCAAGCGCGCAATTAACCCTCA
CTAAAGGGAACAAAAGCTGGAGCTGCAAGCTTAATGTAGTCTTATGCAATACTCTTGTAGTCTTGCAACA
TGGTAACGATGAGTTAGCAACATGCCTTACAAGGAGAGAAAAAGCACCGTGCATGGCGATTGGTGGAAGT
AAGGTGGTACGATCGTGCCTTATTAGGAAGGCAACAGACGGGTCTGACATGGATTGGACGAACCACTGAA
TTGCCGCATTGCAGAGATATTGTATTTAAGTGCCTAGCTCGATACATAAACGGGTCTCTCTGGTTAGACC
AGATCTGAGCCTGGGAGCTCTCTGGCTAACTAGGGAACCCACTGCTTAAGCCTCAATAAAGCTTGCCTTG
AGTGCTTCAAGTAGTGTGTGCCCGTCTGTTGTGTGACTCTGGTAACTAGAGATCCCTCAGACCCTTTTAG
TCAGTGTGGAAAATCTCTAGCAGTGGCGCCCGAACAGGGACTTGAAAGCGAAAGGGAAACCAGAGGAGCT
CTCTCGACGCAGGACTCGGCTTGCTGAAGCGCGCACGGCAAGAGGCGAGGGGCGGCGACTGGTGAGTACG
CCAAAAATTTTGACTAGCGGAGGCTAGAAGGAGAGAGATGGGTGCGAGAGCGTCAGTATTAAGCGGGGGA
GAATTAGATCGCGATGGGAAAAAATTCGGTTAAGGCCAGGGGGAAAGAAAAAATATAAATTAAAACATAT
AGTATGGGCAAGCAGGGAGCTAGAACGATTCGCAGTTAATCCTGGCCTGTTAGAAACATCAGAAGGCTGT
AGACAAATACTGGGACAGCTACAACCATCCCTTCAGACAGGATCAGAAGAACTTAGATCATTATATAATA
CAGTAGCAACCCTCTATTGTGTGCATCAAAGGATAGAGATAAAAGACACCAAGGAAGCTTTAGACAAGAT
AGAGGAAGAGCAAAACAAAAGTAAGACCACCGCACAGCAAGCGGCCGCTGATCTTCAGACCTGGAGGAGG
AGATATGAGGGACAATTGGAGAAGTGAATTATATAAATATAAAGTAGTAAAAATTGAACCATTAGGAGTA
GCACCCACCAAGGCAAAGAGAAGAGTGGTGCAGAGAGAAAAAAGAGCAGTGGGAATAGGAGCTTTGTTCC
TTGGGTTCTTGGGAGCAGCAGGAAGCACTATGGGCGCAGCGTCAATGACGCTGACGGTACAGGCCAGACA
ATTATTGTCTGGTATAGTGCAGCAGCAGAACAATTTGCTGAGGGCTATTGAGGCGCAACAGCATCTGTTG
CAACTCACAGTCTGGGGCATCAAGCAGCTCCAGGCAAGAATCCTGGCTGTGGAAAGATACCTAAAGGATC
AACAGCTCCTGGGGATTTGGGGTTGCTCTGGAAAACTCATTTGCACCACTGCTGTGCCTTGGAATGCTAG
TTGGAGTAATAAATCTCTGGAACAGATTTGGAATCACACGACCTGGATGGAGTGGGACAGAGAAATTAAC
AATTACACAAGCTTAATACACTCCTTAATTGAAGAATCGCAAAACCAGCAAGAAAAGAATGAACAAGAAT
TATTGGAATTAGATAAATGGGCAAGTTTGTGGAATTGGTTTAACATAACAAATTGGCTGTGGTATATAAA
ATTATTCATAATGATAGTAGGAGGCTTGGTAGGTTTAAGAATAGTTTTTGCTGTACTTTCTATAGTGAAT
AGAGTTAGGCAGGGATATTCACCATTATCGTTTCAGACCCACCTCCCAACCCCGAGGGGACCCGACAGGC
CCGAAGGAATAGAAGAAGAAGGTGGAGAGAGAGACAGAGACAGATCCATTCGATTAGTGAACGGATC
Features (pLannotate 1.2.2; 29 found; start..end, strand, type, name):
     50..290     +  promoter       U6 promoter: RNA polymerase III promoter for human U6 snRNA
    317..392     +  misc_RNA       gRNA scaffold: guide RNA scaffold for the Streptococcus pyogenes CRISPR/Cas9 system
    440..557     +  misc_feature   cPPT/CTS: central polypurine tract and central termination sequence of HIV-1
    624..690     +  CDS            small t antigen (fragment): SV40 (simian virus 40) small t antigen
    697..1875    +  promoter       EF-1α promoter: strong constitutive promoter for human elongation factor EF-1α
   1892..1917    +  misc_feature   MCS (fragment): multiple cloning site
   1930..2916    +  CDS            NGFR (fragment): TNR16_HUMAN - Also known as TNFRSF16. Experimental evidence at protein level: Swiss-Prot protein existence level 1. Low affinity receptor which can bind to NGF, BDNF, NTF3, and NTF4. Forms a heterodimeric receptor with SORCS2 that binds the precursor forms of NGF, BDNF and NTF3 with high affinity, and has much lower affinity for mature NGF and BDNF (PubMed:24908487). Plays an important role in differentiation and survival of specific neuronal populations during development (By similarity). Can mediate cell survival as well as cell death of neural cells. Plays a role in the inactivation of RHOA
   2947..3535    +  misc_feature   WPRE: woodchuck hepatitis virus posttranscriptional regulatory element
   3540..3677    +  CDS            nef (fragment): NEF_HV1LA - Experimental evidence at protein level: Swiss-Prot protein existence level 1. Extracellular Nef protein targets CD4(+) T-lymphocytes for apoptosis by interacting with CXCR4 surface receptors. From Human immunodeficiency virus type 1 group M subtype B (isolate Lai) (HIV-1).
   3663..3843    +  LTR            5' LTR (truncated): truncated 5' long terminal repeat (LTR) from HIV-1
   3915..4036    +  polyA_signal   SV40 poly(A) signal: SV40 polyadenylation signal
   4076..4211    +  rep_origin     SV40 ori: SV40 origin of replication
   4232..4250    -  promoter       T7 promoter: promoter for bacteriophage T7 RNA polymerase
   4258..4413    +  CDS            lacZα (fragment): LacZα fragment of β-galactosidase; lacZ fragment
   4418..4846    +  rep_origin     f1 ori (sequence partly withheld): f1 bacteriophage origin of replication; arrow indicates direction of (+) strand synthesis
   4899..5003    +  promoter       AmpR promoter: bla
   5004..5864    +  CDS            AmpR: β-lactamase; bla; confers resistance to ampicillin, carbenicillin, and related antibiotics
   6035..6623    +  rep_origin     ori: high-copy-number ColE1/pMB1/pBR322/pUC origin of replication
   6806..6898    +  CDS            lacI (fragment): lac repressor; lacI; The lac repressor binds to the lac operator to inhibit transcription in E. coli. This inhibition can be relieved by adding lactose or isopropyl-β-D-thiogalactopyranoside (IPTG).
   6911..6932    +  protein_bind   CAP binding site: CAP binding activates transcription in the presence of cAMP. E. coli catabolite activator protein
   6947..6977    +  promoter       lac promoter: promoter for the E. coli lac operon
   6985..7001    +  protein_bind   lac operator: The lac repressor binds to the lac operator to inhibit transcription in E. coli. This inhibition can be relieved by adding lactose or isopropyl-β-D-thiogalactopyranoside (IPTG). lac repressor encoded by lacI
   7046..7064    +  promoter       T3 promoter: promoter for bacteriophage T3 RNA polymerase
   7092..7318    +  promoter       RSV promoter: Rous sarcoma virus enhancer/promoter
   7319..7499    +  LTR            5' LTR (truncated): truncated 5' long terminal repeat (LTR) from HIV-1
   7546..7671    +  misc_feature   HIV-1 Ψ: packaging signal of human immunodeficiency virus type 1
   7655..8018    +  CDS            HIV-1 gag (fragment): gag protein from human immunodeficiency virus 1; gag
   8164..8397    +  misc_feature   RRE: The Rev response element (RRE) of HIV-1 allows for Rev-dependent mRNA export from the nucleus to the cytoplasm.
   8774..8874    +  CDS            Rev (fragment): human immunodeficiency virus 1 (HIV-1) Rev protein; rev; enhances nuclear export of unspliced and incompletely spliced viral mRNAs
