[The description below was written by a language model from this plasmid's Addgene catalogue record and pLannotate feature annotations shown in this document.]
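Description:
pLKO_Ollas.C.V5_NGFR is a lentiviral CRISPR vector on the pLKO backbone that pairs an sgRNA expression cassette with a protein barcode ("Pro-Code") reporter. It is propagated in E. coli through a high-copy ColE1/pUC-type origin with ampicillin selection (AmpR), and the backbone also carries an f1 origin and an SV40 origin. The viral portion has a third-generation-style layout. An RSV promoter drives a truncated HIV-1 5' LTR, followed by the Ψ packaging signal with a partial gag fragment, the Rev response element and a cPPT/CTS. A second truncated LTR closes the transfer cassette at the 3' end, with an SV40 polyadenylation signal downstream. Small fragments annotated as nef, Rev, small t antigen, lacZα and lacI appear to be residual backbone or viral sequence rather than functional genes.

Two expression units sit within the proviral region. A human U6 RNA polymerase III promoter lies immediately upstream of the S. pyogenes Cas9 guide RNA scaffold, leaving a site into which a guide sequence of choice is cloned. The vector does not encode Cas9, which must be supplied separately. Downstream, the EF-1α promoter drives human NGFR with its signaling domain truncated (dNGFR), an inert cell-surface scaffold, and a WPRE follows to enhance transcript expression. According to the catalogue entry, dNGFR bears an N-terminal combination of the Ollas, C and V5 epitope tags, although the feature table does not annotate these tags individually. This specific epitope combination acts as a barcode detectable with antibodies. Each guide can therefore be linked to a distinct Pro-Code, so that transduced cells can be tracked and phenotyped by cytometry in pooled CRISPR screens at single-cell resolution.
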