Addgene plasmid #158310: pLKO_Ollas.C.V5_NGFR
Purpose: Protein Barcode (Pro-Code) for vector/cell tracking. Contains U6 trRNA cassette for sgRNA cloning. Enables phenotypic CRISPR screens at a single cell resolution (using cytometry).
Depositing lab: Brian Brown. Depositing organization: Icahn School of Medicine at Mount Sinai. Publication: Protein Barcodes Enable High-Dimensional Single-Cell CRISPR Screens. Wroblewska A, Dhainaut M, Ben-Zvi B, Rose SA, Park ES, Amir ED, Bektesevic A, Baccarini A, Merad M, Rahman AH, Brown BD. Cell. 2018 Nov 1;175(4):1141-1155.e16. doi: 10.1016/j.cell.2018.09.022. Epub 2018 Oct 18. PubMed 30343902.
Backbone
  Vector backbone: pLKO
  Backbone size w/o insert (bp): 9000
  Vector type: Lentiviral, CRISPR
Growth in bacteria
  Bacterial resistance: Ampicillin, 100 μg/mL
  Growth temperature: 37°C
  Growth strain: NEB Stable
  Copy number: High Copy
Gene/Insert
  Gene/Insert name: Pro-Code Tagged human dNGFR
  Species: H. sapiens (human)
  Insert size (bp): 1000
  Mutation: Truncation of the signaling domain
  Entrez Gene: NGFR (a.k.a. CD271, Gp80-LNGFR, TNFRSF16, p75(NTR), p75NTR)
  Promoter: EF1a
  Tag / fusion protein: Ollas.C.V5 (N terminal on insert)
  Cloning method: Restriction Enzyme; 5′ cloning site Unknown (unknown if destroyed)
  Sequencing primers: 5′ cctttttgagtttggatcttggttcat
Terms and licenses: Academic/Nonprofit Terms; Industry Terms: Not Available to Industry
How to cite: pLKO_Ollas.C.V5_NGFR was a gift from Brian Brown (Addgene plasmid # 158310 ; http://n2t.net/addgene:158310 ; RRID:Addgene_158310)
