>Addgene plasmid #158310 | pLKO_Ollas.C.V5_NGFR | depositor partial sequence | sequence record 305489 | Tagged NGFR
ATGGGGGCAGGTGCCACCGGCCGCGCCATGGACGGGCCGCGCCTGCTGCTGTTGCTGCTTCTGGGGGTGT
CCCTTGGAGGTGCCAAGGAGGCATGCAGCGGCTTCGCCAACGAGCTGGGCCCCAGGCTGATGGGCAAGTG
CGGAGGAGGCGGGGGAGGGGAGGACCAGGTGGACCCCAGGCTGATCGACGGCAAGGGAGGAGGCGGGGGA
GGGGGCAAACCAATTCCAAACCCACTGCTGGGACTGGATTCCACACCCACAGGCCTGTACACACACAGCG
GTGAGTGCTGCAAAGCCTGCAACCTGGGCGAGGGTGTGGCCCAGCCTTGTGGAGCCAACCAGACCGTGTG
TGAGCCCTGCCTGGACAGCGTGACGTTCTCCGACGTGGTGAGCGCGACCGAGCCGTGCAAGCCGTGCACC
GAGTGCGTGGGGCTCCAGAGCATGTCGGCGCCGTGCGTGGAGGCCGACGACGCCGTGTGCCGCTGCGCCT
ACGGCTACTACCAGGATGAGACGACTGGGCGCTGCGAGGCGTGCCGCGTGTGCGAGGCGGGCTCGGGCCT
CGTGTTCTCCTGCCAGGACAAGCAGAACACCGTGTGCGAGGAGTGCCCCGACGGCACGTATTCCGACGAG
GCCAACCACGTGGACCCGTGCCTGCCCTGCACCGTGTGCGAGGACACCGAGCGCCAGCTCCGCGAGTGCA
CACGCTGGGCCGACGCCGAGTGCGAGGAGATCCCTGGCCGTTGGATTACACGGTCCACACCCCCAGAGGG
CTCGGACAGCACAGCCCCCAGCACCCAGGAGCCTGAGGCACCTCCAGAACAAGACCTCATAGCCAGCACG
GTGGCAGGTGTGGTGACCACAGTGATGGGCAGCTCCCAGCCCGTGGTGACCCGAGGCACCACCGACAACC
TCATCCCTGTCTATTGCTCCATCCTGGCTGCTGTGGTTGTGGGCCTTGTGGCCTACATAGCCTTCAAGAG
GTGGAACAGGGGTATCCTCTAG
